Addgene plasmid #202402: mApple-TalinN10-LOVSsrA
Purpose: mApple-Talin(1-1973)-LOV2ssrA
Depositing lab: Pakorn Kanchanawong. Depositing organization: National University of Singapore. Publication: Implementing Optogenetic Modulation in Mechanotransduction. Yu M, Le S, Barnett S, Guo Z, Zhong X, Kanchanawong P, Yan J. Phys. Rev. X 10, 021001 – Published 1 April, 2020 10.1103/PhysRevX.10.021001.
Backbone
  Vector backbone: pCMV
  Backbone manufacturer: Clontech
  Vector type: Mammalian Expression
  Selectable markers: Neomycin (select with G418)
Growth in bacteria
  Bacterial resistance: Kanamycin, 50 μg/mL
  Growth temperature: 37°C
  Growth strain: DH5alpha
  Copy number: Unknown
Gene/Insert
  Gene/Insert name: mApple-Talin(1-1973)-LOV2ssrA
Terms and licenses: Academic/Nonprofit Terms; Industry Terms: Not Available to Industry
How to cite: mApple-TalinN10-LOVSsrA was a gift from Pakorn Kanchanawong (Addgene plasmid # 202402 ; http://n2t.net/addgene:202402 ; RRID:Addgene_202402)
