[The description below was written by a language model from this plasmid's Addgene catalogue record and pLannotate feature annotations shown in this document.]
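Description:
mApple-TalinN10-LOVSsrA is an 11,044-nt mammalian expression plasmid built on a Clontech pCMV-type backbone. It expresses a three-part fusion protein, mApple-Talin(1-1973)-LOV2ssrA, from the human cytomegalovirus immediate-early enhancer and promoter, with an SV40 polyadenylation signal downstream. The reading frame opens with mApple, a monomeric red fluorescent protein derived from Discosoma that allows the fusion to be visualised. It continues into a large fragment of mouse talin-1 (Tln1), recorded as residues 1-1973 and therefore lacking the C-terminal part of this cytoskeletal adhesion protein.

The automated annotation labels the segment after talin as miniSOG. That label most likely reflects sequence similarity between LOV2-derived flavin-binding domains, because the catalogue entry describes this region as LOV2ssrA. In general, LOV2-SsrA modules cage an SsrA peptide that becomes available to bind an SspB partner under blue light. No such partner is encoded on this plasmid.

In bacteria the plasmid replicates from a high-copy ColE1/pUC-type origin and also carries an f1 origin. A single Tn5 NeoR/KanR gene sits behind tandem bacterial (bla) and SV40 early promoters and ends with an HSV TK polyadenylation signal. It gives kanamycin resistance in E. coli and G418 selection in mammalian cells. The short large T antigen and ble fragments in the annotation appear to be backbone remnants, not functional genes.

The associated publication concerns optogenetic modulation in mechanotransduction. This suggests the construct serves as one half of a light-controllable split talin for studying force transmission at cell adhesions, although the record gives no further experimental detail.
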