Features (pLannotate 1.2.2; 14 found; start..end, strand, type, name):
     58..361     +  enhancer       CMV enhancer: human cytomegalovirus immediate early enhancer
    362..565     +  promoter       CMV promoter: human cytomegalovirus (CMV) immediate early promoter
    598..1305    +  CDS            mApple: mApple is a basic (constitutively fluorescent) red fluorescent protein published in 2008, derived from Discosoma sp.. It is reported to be a rapidly-maturing monomer with high acid sensitivity.
   1318..7236    +  CDS            Tln1 (fragment): TLN1_MOUSE - Also known as Tln. Experimental evidence at protein level: Swiss-Prot protein existence level 1. Probably involved in connections of major cytoskeletal structures to the plasma membrane. High molecular weight cytoskeletal protein concentrated at regions of cell-substratum contact and, in lymphocytes, at cell-cell contacts. From Mus musculus (Mouse).
   7288..7605    +  CDS            miniSOG: miniSOG is a basic (constitutively fluorescent) cyan fluorescent protein published in 2011, derived from Arabidopsis thaliana. It requires the cofactor flavin for fluorescence.
   7723..7806    +  CDS            large T antigen (fragment): large T antigen from SV40 (simian virus 40)
   7829..7950    +  polyA_signal   SV40 poly(A) signal: SV40 polyadenylation signal
   7984..8412    -  rep_origin     f1 ori (sequence partly withheld): f1 bacteriophage origin of replication; arrow indicates direction of (+) strand synthesis
   8439..8543    +  promoter       AmpR promoter: bla
   8545..8902    +  promoter       SV40 promoter: SV40 enhancer and early promoter
   8937..9731    +  CDS            NeoR/KanR: aminoglycoside phosphotransferase from Tn5; aph(3')-II (or nptII); confers resistance to neomycin, kanamycin, and G418 (Geneticin®)
   9752..9904    +  CDS            ble (fragment): BLE_KLEPN - Experimental evidence at protein level: Swiss-Prot protein existence level 1. Binding protein with a strong affinity to the bleomycin family of antibiotics. Binds to CL990; an antimitotic-antibiotic compound. From Klebsiella pneumoniae.
   9963..10010   +  polyA_signal   HSV TK poly(A) signal: herpes simplex virus thymidine kinase polyadenylation signal (Cole and Stacy, 1985)
  10339..10927   +  rep_origin     ori: high-copy-number ColE1/pMB1/pBR322/pUC origin of replication
>Addgene plasmid #202402 | mApple-TalinN10-LOVSsrA | addgene full sequence | sequence record 402938 | Addgene NGS Result
TTATTAATAGTAATCAATTACGGGGTCATTAGTTCATAGCCCATATATGGAGTTCCGCGTTACATAACTT
ACGGTAAATGGCCCGCCTGGCTGACCGCCCAACGACCCCCGCCCATTGACGTCAATAATGACGTATGTTC
CCATAGTAACGCCAATAGGGACTTTCCATTGACGTCAATGGGTGGAGTATTTACGGTAAACTGCCCACTT
GGCAGTACATCAAGTGTATCATATGCCAAGTACGCCCCCTATTGACGTCAATGACGGTAAATGGCCCGCC
TGGCATTATGCCCAGTACATGACCTTATGGGACTTTCCTACTTGGCAGTACATCTACGTATTAGTCATCG
CTATTACCATGGTGATGCGGTTTTGGCAGTACATCAATGGGCGTGGATAGCGGTTTGACTCACGGGGATT
TCCAAGTCTCCACCCCATTGACGTCAATGGGAGTTTGTTTTGGCACCAAAATCAACGGGACTTTCCAAAA
TGTCGTAACAACTCCGCCCCATTGACGCAAATGGGCGGTAGGCGTGTACGGTGGGAGGTCTATATAAGCA
GAGCTGGTTTAGTGAACCGTCAGATCCGCTAGCCACCATGGTGAGCAAGGGCGAGGAGAATAACATGGCC
ATCATCAAGGAGTTCATGCGCTTCAAGGTGCACATGGAGGGCTCCGTGAACGGCCACGAGTTCGAGATCG
AGGGCGAGGGCGAGGGCCGCCCCTACGAGGCCTTTCAGACCGCTAAGCTGAAGGTGACCAAGGGTGGCCC
CCTGCCCTTCGCCTGGGACATCCTGTCCCCTCAGTTCATGTACGGCTCCAAGGTCTACATTAAGCACCCA
GCCGACATCCCCGACTACTTCAAGCTGTCCTTCCCCGAGGGCTTCAGGTGGGAGCGCGTGATGAACTTCG
AGGACGGCGGCATTATTCACGTTAACCAGGACTCCTCCCTGCAGGACGGCGTGTTCATCTACAAGGTGAA
GCTGCGCGGCACCAACTTCCCCTCCGACGGCCCCGTAATGCAGAAGAAGACCATGGGCTGGGAGGCCTCC
GAGGAGCGGATGTACCCCGAGGACGGCGCCCTGAAGAGCGAGATCAAGAAGAGGCTGAAGCTGAAGGACG
GCGGCCACTACGCCGCCGAGGTCAAGACCACCTACAAGGCCAAGAAGCCCGTGCAGCTGCCCGGCGCCTA
CATCGTCGACATCAAGTTGGACATCGTGTCCCACAACGAGGACTACACCATCGTGGAACAGTACGAACGC
GCCGAGGGCCGCCACTCCACCGGCGGCATGGACGAGCTGTACAAGGTCGACCTCGAGATGGTTGCGCTTT
CGCTGAAGATTAGCATTGGGAATGTGGTGAAGACGATGCAATTTGAGCCATCTACCATGGTGTACGACGC
CTGCCGCATGATTCGTGAGCGGATCCCAGAGGCCCTGGCTGGCCCTCCCAACGACTTTGGGCTCTTTCTG
TCAGATGATGACCCCAAAAAAGGCATCTGGCTAGAGGCTGGGAAAGCTTTGGACTACTACATGCTCCGAA
ATGGGGACACCATGGAGTACAGAAAAAAGCAGAGACCCCTGAAGATACGGATGTTAGACGGAACGGTGAA
GACTATCATGGTGGATGACTCCAAGACCGTCACAGACATGCTCATGACCATTTGTGCCCGAATTGGTATC
ACCAACCATGATGAGTATTCACTGGTTCGAGAGCTGATGGAAGAAAAGAAAGATGAGGGGACAGGGACCC
TGAGAAAAGACAAGACCCTACTGCGAGATGAAAAGAAGATGGAGAAGCTAAAGCAGAAGTTGCACACAGA
CGATGAGTTGAACTGGCTGGACCATGGGCGGACACTGAGGGAACAGGGAGTGGAAGAGCATGAGACGTTG
CTGCTGCGGAGAAAGTTCTTCTACTCAGACCAGAATGTGGATTCCCGAGACCCTGTACAGCTGAACCTTC
TCTATGTGCAGGCACGAGATGACATCCTGAATGGCTCCCATCCTGTCTCCTTTGACAAGGCCTGTGAATT
TGCAGGCTTCCAGTGCCAGATCCAGTTTGGACCTCACAATGAACAGAAGCACAAGGCTGGCTTCCTTGAC
CTGAAGGACTTCCTGCCCAAGGAGTATGTGAAGCAGAAGGGAGAGCGTAAGATCTTTCAGGCACACAAGA
ATTGTGGGCAGATGAGTGAAATTGAGGCCAAGGTACGCTACGTGAAGCTGGCCCGTTCCCTCAAGACTTA
CGGTGTCTCCTTCTTCCTAGTCAAGGAAAAGATGAAGGGGAAGAATAAACTGGTGCCCAGGCTGTTGGGC
ATCACTAAGGAGTGTGTGATGCGTGTGGATGAGAAGACCAAGGAGGTGATTCAGGAATGGAGCCTCACCA
ACATCAAACGCTGGGCTGCCTCTCCCAAGAGCTTTACTCTGGACTTTGGAGACTATCAGGATGGCTACTA
CTCAGTACAGACGACAGAAGGCGAGCAGATCGCACAGCTCATTGCTGGCTACATAGATATCATCCTTAAG
AAGAAAAAAAGCAAGGACCATTTTGGGCTGGAGGGAGATGAAGAGTCTACTATGTTGGAGGACTCAGTGT
CTCCCAAAAAGTCAACAGTCCTTCAGCAGCAGTACAACCGAGTGGGGAAAGTGGAGCACGGCTCTGTGGC
TCTGCCAGCCATCATGCGCTCTGGAGCCTCTGGTCCTGAGAATTTCCAGGTGGGGAGCATGCCACCTGCC
CAGCAGCAGATCACCAGTGGCCAGATGCACCGAGGACACATGCCACCTCTGACTTCAGCCCAGCAGGCGC
TCACTGGAACCATTAACTCCAGCATGCAGGCTGTGCAGGCTGCCCAGGCCACTCTGGATGACTTTGAGAC
TCTACCCCCTCTTGGCCAGGATGCTGCCTCCAAAGCTTGGCGTAAGAACAAGATGGATGAATCAAAGCAT
GAGATCCACTCCCAGGTAGATGCCATCACAGCTGGCACTGCCTCTGTGGTAAACCTGACAGCAGGAGATC
CTGCAGAGACAGACTATACAGCAGTGGGCTGTGCAGTCACCACCATCTCTTCCAACCTGACGGAGATGTC
CCGTGGGGTGAAGCTATTGGCTGCCCTGCTGGAGGATGAAGGCGGCAATGGCCGGCCCCTTCTGCAAGCA
GCAAAGGGCCTTGCAGGGGCTGTGTCGGAACTGCTTCGCAGTGCTCAGCCCGCCAGCGCTGAGCCTCGTC
AGAACCTGCTGCAGGCAGCCGGGAACGTGGGCCAGGCCAGTGGGGAGCTGTTGCAGCAAATTGGGGAAAG
TGACACTGACCCCCACTTCCAGGATGTTCTAATGCAGCTAGCAAACGCAGTGGCAAGTGCTGCAGCCGCC
CTGGTCCTCAAGGCCAAGAGTGTGGCCCAGCGCACAGAGGATTCCGGGCTTCAGACCCAAGTGATTGCTG
CAGCTACGCAATGTGCTCTGTCCACTTCCCAGCTGGTGGCCTGTACCAAGGTGGTAGCACCTACAATCAG
CTCACCTGTGTGCCAAGAACAGCTAGTCGAGGCTGGGCGACTGGTGGCCAAAGCTGTGGAGGGCTGTGTG
TCTGCCTCGCAAGCAGCTACAGAAGATGGACAGCTGCTTCGAGGGGTAGGAGCAGCAGCCACGGCTGTCA
CCCAGGCCCTCAATGAGCTGCTGCAGCACGTGAAGGCCCACGCCACCGGAGCTGGGCCTGCCGGTCGGTA
TGACCAAGCCACTGATACCATCCTCACCGTCACTGAAAACATCTTCAGCTCCATGGGTGATGCTGGGGAG
ATGGTGCGCCAGGCCCGCATCCTGGCCCAAGCCACCTCAGACCTGGTCAATGCTATCAAGGCCGATGCTG
AGGGGGAGAGTGATCTGGAGAACTCTAGAAAGCTCCTGAGTGCTGCCAAGATCCTCGCTGATGCCACCGC
CAAGATGGTGGAGGCGGCCAAGGGAGCAGCCGCCCACCCTGACAGTGAGGAACAGCAGCAGCGACTGCGT
GAAGCAGCTGAGGGGCTTCGCATGGCCACCAATGCAGCTGCGCAGAACGCCATCAAGAAGAAGTTGGTGC
AGCGCCTGGAGCATGCAGCCAAGCAAGCTGCAGCCTCTGCAACACAGACCATTGCTGCAGCCCAACATGC
AGCCTCTGCCCCCAAGGCCTCTGCGGGCCCCCAGCCCCTACTGGTGCAGAGCTGTAAGGCCGTGGCAGAG
CAGATTCCGTTGCTGGTGCAGGGTGTCCGAGGAAGTCAAGCTCAGCCTGACAGCCCTAGTGCTCAGCTCG
CCCTCATTGCTGCCAGCCAGAGCTTCCTGCAGCCAGGTGGGAAGATGGTGGCAGCGGCAAAAGCCTCAGT
GCCAACAATTCAGGACCAGGCTTCAGCGATGCAGCTGAGTCAGTGCGCAAAGAACCTAGGCACTGCCCTG
GCCGAGCTGCGCACTGCTGCTCAGAAGGCTCAGGAGGCATGTGGACCTTTGGAGATGGATTCTGCACTGA
GTGTTGTACAAAATCTAGAGAAAGACCTACAGGAAATAAAAGCAGCAGCTCGAGATGGCAAGCTTAAGCC
CTTACCTGGGGAAACAATGGAGAAGTGTACCCAAGATCTTGGCAACAGCACCAAAGCGGTGAGCTCTGCC
ATCGCCAAGCTGCTGGGGGAGATTGCCCAGGGCAACGAGAACTATGCAGGTATTGCAGCTCGGGATGTAG
CTGGTGGACTAAGGTCACTAGCCCAGGCTGCGCGGGGTGTGGCTGCGCTGACATCAGATCCTGCAGTGCA
GGCCATTGTGCTTGACACAGCCAGCGACGTTCTGGACAAGGCCAGCAGCCTCATTGAAGAGGCAAAAAAA
GCATCTGGACACCCAGGGGACCCAGAAAGCCAGCAAAGGCTTGCTCAGGTAGCTAAAGCAGTGACCCAAG
CCCTGAACCGCTGTGTCAGCTGCCTGCCTGGCCAAAGAGACGTGGATAATGCCCTACGAGCCGTTGGAGA
TGCCAGCAAGCGACTCCTGAGTGACTTGCTTCCTCCAAGCACGGGGACATTTCAAGAAGCACAGAGCCGA
TTGAATGAAGCTGCAGCTGGGTTAAATCAGGCCGCCACAGAACTGGTGCAAGCCTCCCGAGGAACTCCTC
AGGACCTGGCTCGGGCCTCCGGCCGATTTGGACAGGACTTCAGCACCTTCCTGGAAGCTGGTGTGGAGAT
GGCCGGACAGGCCCCGAGCCAGGAGGACCGAGCCCAGGTGGTGTCCAACCTGAAGGGCATATCCATGTCT
TCAAGCAAACTTCTCCTTGCCGCTAAGGCCTTGTCCACAGACCCTGCTTCTCCCAACCTCAAGAGTCAGC
TGGCTGCGGCTGCCCGGGCAGTGACGGACAGCATCAACCAGCTCATCACCATGTGCACCCAGCAGGCACC
TGGCCAGAAGGAGTGTGACAATGCACTTCGGCAGCTAGAGACAGTCCGAGAACTCCTGGAGAATCCAGTC
CAGCCCATCAACGACATGTCCTACTTCGGTTGCTTGGACAGTGTCATGGAGAACTCCAAGGTCCTAGGTG
AGGCCATGACTGGCATCTCCCAAAATGCCAAGAATGGAAATCTGCCGGAGTTTGGAGATGCCATTGCCAC
AGCCTCCAAGGCTCTCTGTGGCTTCACGGAGGCAGCCGCACAGGCAGCATATCTAGTTGGTGTCTCTGAC
CCCAACAGCCAAGCTGGACAGCAAGGACTGGTGGAACCCACACAGTTTGCCCGTGCAAACCAGGCAATTC
AGATGGCCTGTCAGAGTCTGGGGGAGCCTGGCTGTACCCAGGCCCAGGTGTTATCTGCAGCCACTATTGT
AGCCAAACACACATCTGCATTGTGTAACAGCTGTCGCCTGGCTTCCGCTAGGACTGCCAATCCCACTGCC
AAGCGCCAGTTTGTACAGTCAGCCAAGGAGGTGGCCAACAGTACAGCCAATCTTGTCAAGACCATCAAGG
CACTAGATGGGGACTTCACAGAAGAGAACCGTGCCCAGTGCCGAGCAGCCACAGCCCCTCTGCTGGAAGC
TGTGGATAACCTGAGTGCCTTTGCCTCCAACCCTGAGTTCTCCAGCGTCCCTGCCCAGATCAGCCCTGAG
GGCAGAGCAGCCATGGAGCCCATTGTAATCTCTGCTAAGACAATGTTGGAGAGTGCTGGAGGGCTCATCC
AGACAGCTCGGGCGTTAGCAGTCAATCCCCGAGACCCCCCACGTTGGTCTGTGCTAGCTGGCCACTCTCG
GACTGTCTCAGATTCCATCAAGAAACTTATTACAAGCATGAGGGACAAAGCCCCAGGGCAGCTGGAGTGT
GAGACAGCCATTGCGGCTCTGAACAGCTGCTTGCGGGACCTAGATCAGGCTTCGCTTGCCGCTGTCAGCC
AGCAGCTTGCTCCCCGTGAAGGAATCTCTCAAGAGGCTTTGCACACCCAGATGCTCACTGCAGTGCAAGA
AATTTCTCATCTCATTGAGCCGCTGGCCAGCGCTGCTCGGGCTGAAGCCTCCCAGCTGGGACACAAGGTG
TCCCAAATGGCCCAGTACTTTGAACCACTCACCCTGGCTGCAGTGGGTGCTGCGTCTAAGACCCTGAGCC
ACCCGCAGCAGATGGCACTTCTGGACCAGACTAAAACGTTGGCAGAGTCTGCCTTGCAGTTGCTATATAC
TGCCAAGGAGGCTGGTGGTAACCCCAAGCAAGCAGCACACACCCAGGAAGCCCTGGAGGAGGCTGTGCAG
ATGATGACAGAGGCCGTAGAAGACCTGACGACGACCCTCAACGAAGCAGCCAGTGCTGCAGGAGTCGTTG
GCGGCATGGTGGACTCTATCACTCAGGCCATCAACCAGCTAGATGAAGGACCTATGGGTGACCCAGAAGG
CTCATTCGTAGATTACCAGACAACCATGGTGAGGACAGCCAAGGCCATTGCTGTCACTGTTCAGGAGATG
GTAACCAAGTCAAACACCAGCCCTGAAGAGCTAGGCCCTCTTGCCAACCAGCTGACCAGTGACTATGGCC
GACTGGCCTCACAAGCCAAGCCTGCAGCTGTGGCTGCTGAAAATGAAGAGATAGGCGCTCACATCAAACA
CCGAGTACAGGAGCTGGGCCATGGCTGCTCTGCTCTGGTCACCAAGGCAGGTGCCTTGCAGTGTAGCCCC
AGTGATGTCTACACCAAGAAGGAGCTCATAGAGTGTGCCCGCAGAGTGTCAGAGAAGGTCTCCCATGTTC
TGGCTGCACTCCAGGCTGGGAATCGTGAATTCACCGGTTCTGGATCCGGGGAGTTTCTGGCAACCACACT
GGAACGGATCGAGAAAAATTTCGTGATTACTGATCCGAGACTGCCTGACAACCCAATCATTTTTGCGAGC
GATTCCTTCCTGCAGCTGACAGAATATTCTCGGGAAGAGATCCTGGGGCGCAATTGCCGTTTTCTGCAGG
GACCCGAGACAGACCGTGCCACTGTTCGGAAAATCAGAGATGCTATTGACAACCAGACTGAAGTGACCGT
TCAGCTGATCAATTATACCAAGAGCGGCAAGAAGTTCTGGAACGTGTTCCACCTGCAGCCGATGCGCGAT
TATAAGGGCGACGTCCAGTACTTCATTGGCGTGCAGCTGGATGGCACCGAACGTCTTCATGGCGCCGCTG
AGCGTGAGGCGGTCTGCCTGATCAAAAAGACAGCCTTTCAGATTGCTGAGGCAGCGAACGACGAAAATTA
CTTTTAAGCGGCCGCGACTCTAGATCATAATCAGCCATACCACATTTGTAGAGGTTTTACTTGCTTTAAA
AAACCTCCCACACCTCCCCCTGAACCTGAAACATAAAATGAATGCAATTGTTGTTGTTAACTTGTTTATT
GCAGCTTATAATGGTTACAAATAAAGCAATAGCATCACAAATTTCACAAATAAAGCATTTTTTTCACTGC
ATTCTAGTTGTGGTTTGTCCAAACTCATCAATGTATCTTAAGGCGTAAATTGTAAGCGTTAATATTTTGT
TAAAATTCGCGTTAAATTTTTGTTAAATCAGCTCATTTTTTAACCAATAGGCCGAAATCGGCAAAATCCC
TTATAAATCAAAAGAATAGACCGAGATAGGGT
[37 nt withheld, positions 8083-8119]
AAAGAACGTGGACTCCAACGTCAAAGG
[49 nt withheld, positions 8147-8195]
T
[91 nt withheld, positions 8197-8287]
G
[124 nt withheld, positions 8289-8412]
CAGGTGGCACTTTTCGGGGAAATGTGCGCGGAACCCCTATTTGTTTATTTTTCTAAATACATTCAAATAT
GTATCCGCTCATGAGACAATAACCCTGATAAATGCTTCAATAATATTGAAAAAGGAAGAGTCCTGAGGCG
GAAAGAACCAGCTGTGGAATGTGTGTCAGTTAGGGTGTGGAAAGTCCCCAGGCTCCCCAGCAGGCAGAAG
TATGCAAAGCATGCATCTCAATTAGTCAGCAACCAGGTGTGGAAAGTCCCCAGGCTCCCCAGCAGGCAGA
AGTATGCAAAGCATGCATCTCAATTAGTCAGCAACCATAGTCCCGCCCCTAACTCCGCCCATCCCGCCCC
TAACTCCGCCCAGTTCCGCCCATTCTCCGCCCCATGGCTGACTAATTTTTTTTATTTATGCAGAGGCCGA
GGCCGCCTCGGCCTCTGAGCTATTCCAGAAGTAGTGAGGAGGCTTTTTTGGAGGCCTAGGCTTTTGCAAA
GATCGATCAAGAGACAGGATGAGGATCGTTTCGCATGATTGAACAAGATGGATTGCACGCAGGTTCTCCG
GCCGCTTGGGTGGAGAGGCTATTCGGCTATGACTGGGCACAACAGACAATCGGCTGCTCTGATGCCGCCG
TGTTCCGGCTGTCAGCGCAGGGGCGCCCGGTTCTTTTTGTCAAGACCGACCTGTCCGGTGCCCTGAATGA
ACTGCAAGACGAGGCAGCGCGGCTATCGTGGCTGGCCACGACGGGCGTTCCTTGCGCAGCTGTGCTCGAC
GTTGTCACTGAAGCGGGAAGGGACTGGCTGCTATTGGGCGAAGTGCCGGGGCAGGATCTCCTGTCATCTC
ACCTTGCTCCTGCCGAGAAAGTATCCATCATGGCTGATGCAATGCGGCGGCTGCATACGCTTGATCCGGC
TACCTGCCCATTCGACCACCAAGCGAAACATCGCATCGAGCGAGCACGTACTCGGATGGAAGCCGGTCTT
GTCGATCAGGATGATCTGGACGAAGAGCATCAGGGGCTCGCGCCAGCCGAACTGTTCGCCAGGCTCAAGG
CGAGCATGCCCGACGGCGAGGATCTCGTCGTGACCCATGGCGATGCCTGCTTGCCGAATATCATGGTGGA
AAATGGCCGCTTTTCTGGATTCATCGACTGTGGCCGGCTGGGTGTGGCGGACCGCTATCAGGACATAGCG
TTGGCTACCCGTGATATTGCTGAAGAGCTTGGCGGCGAATGGGCTGACCGCTTCCTCGTGCTTTACGGTA
TCGCCGCTCCCGATTCGCAGCGCATCGCCTTCTATCGCCTTCTTGACGAGTTCTTCTGAGCGGGACTCTG
GGGTTCGAAATGACCGACCAAGCGACGCCCAACCTGCCATCACGAGATTTCGATTCCACCGCCGCCTTCT
ATGAAAGGTTGGGCTTCGGAATCGTTTTCCGGGACGCCGGCTGGATGATCCTCCAGCGCGGGGATCTCAT
GCTGGAGTTCTTCGCCCACCCTAGGGGGAGGCTAACTGAAACACGGAAGGAGACAATACCGGAAGGAACC
CGCGCTATGACGGCAATAAAAAGACAGAATAAAACGCACGGTGTTGGGTCGTTTGTTCATAAACGCGGGG
TTCGGTCCCAGGGCTGGCACTCTGTCGATACCCCACCGAGACCCCATTGGGGCCAATACGCCCGCGTTTC
TTCCTTTTCCCCACCCCACCCCCCAAGTTCGGGTGAAGGCCCAGGGCTCGCAGCCAACGTCGGGGCGGCA
GGCCCTGCCATAGCCTCAGGTTACTCATATATACTTTAGATTGATTTAAAACTTCATTTTTAATTTAAAA
GGATCTAGGTGAAGATCCTTTTTGATAATCTCATGACCAAAATCCCTTAACGTGAGTTTTCGTTCCACTG
AGCGTCAGACCCCGTAGAAAAGATCAAAGGATCTTCTTGAGATCCTTTTTTTCTGCGCGTAATCTGCTGC
TTGCAAACAAAAAAACCACCGCTACCAGCGGTGGTTTGTTTGCCGGATCAAGAGCTACCAACTCTTTTTC
CGAAGGTAACTGGCTTCAGCAGAGCGCAGATACCAAATACTGTTCTTCTAGTGTAGCCGTAGTTAGGCCA
CCACTTCAAGAACTCTGTAGCACCGCCTACATACCTCGCTCTGCTAATCCTGTTACCAGTGGCTGCTGCC
AGTGGCGATAAGTCGTGTCTTACCGGGTTGGACTCAAGACGATAGTTACCGGATAAGGCGCAGCGGTCGG
GCTGAACGGGGGGTTCGTGCACACAGCCCAGCTTGGAGCGAACGACCTACACCGAACTGAGATACCTACA
GCGTGAGCTATGAGAAAGCGCCACGCTTCCCGAAGGGAGAAAGGCGGACAGGTATCCGGTAAGCGGCAGG
GTCGGAACAGGAGAGCGCACGAGGGAGCTTCCAGGGGGAAACGCCTGGTATCTTTATAGTCCTGTCGGGT
TTCGCCACCTCTGACTTGAGCGTCGATTTTTGTGATGCTCGTCAGGGGGGCGGAGCCTATGGAAAAACGC
CAGCAACGCGGCCTTTTTACGGTTCCTGGCCTTTTGCTGGCCTTTTGCTCACATGTTCTTTCCTGCGTTA
TCCCCTGATTCTGTGGATAACCGTATTACCGCCATGCATTAG
